>Addgene plasmid #148752 | pcDNA3.1-MS2-HA-HsNot4_275-575_AG | addgene full sequence | sequence record 316927 | Addgene NGS Result
GACATTGATTATTGACTAGTTATTAATAGTAATCAATTACGGGGTCATTAGTTCATAGCCCATATATGGA
GTTCCGCGTTACATAACTTACGGTAAATGGCCCGCCTGGCTGACCGCCCAACGACCCCCGCCCATTGACG
TCAATAATGACGTATGTTCCCATAGTAACGCCAATAGGGACTTTCCATTGACGTCAATGGGTGGAGTATT
TACGGTAAACTGCCCACTTGGCAGTACATCAAGTGTATCATATGCCAAGTACGCCCCCTATTGACGTCAA
TGACGGTAAATGGCCCGCCTGGCATTATGCCCAGTACATGACCTTATGGGACTTTCCTACTTGGCAGTAC
ATCTACGTATTAGTCATCGCTATTACCATGGTGATGCGGTTTTGGCAGTACATCAATGGGCGTGGATAGC
GGTTTGACTCACGGGGATTTCCAAGTCTCCACCCCATTGACGTCAATGGGAGTTTGTTTTGGCACCAAAA
TCAACGGGACTTTCCAAAATGTCGTAACAACTCCGCCCCATTGACGCAAATGGGCGGTAGGCGTGTACGG
TGGGAGGTCTATATAAGCAGAGCTCTCTGGCTAACTAGAGAACCCACTGCTTACTGGCTTATCGAAATTA
ATACGACTCACTATAGGGAGACCCAAGCTTGCCACCATGGCTTCTAACTTTACTCAGTTCGTTCTCGTCG
ACAATGGCGGAACTGGCGACGTGACTGTCGCCCCAAGCAACTTCGCTAACGGGGTCGCTGAATGGATCAG
CTCTAACTCGCGATCACAGGCTTACAAAGTAACCTGTAGCGTTCGTCAGAGCTCTGCGCAGAATCGCAAA
TACACCATCAAAGTCGAGGTGCCTAAAGTGGCAACCCAGACTGTTGGTGGTGAAGAGCTTCCTGTAGCCG
GATGGAGATCTTACTTAAATATGGAACTAACCATTCCAATTTTCGCCACGAATTCCGACTGCGAGCTTAT
TGTTAAGGCAATGCAAGGTCTCCTAAAAGATGGAAACCCGATTCCCTCGGCCATCGCGGCCAACTCCGGC
ATCTACGGAGGTGGAGGTGGATCTGGTGGATCTCCTCCACATATGGCTTACCCATACGATGTTCCAGATT
ACGCTCCTCCAAAGCTTGGATCCGAATTCCCGGGTCGACTCGAGCCCATTGACAAACCTTCAGATTCTCT
CAGTATAGGGAACGGTGATAATTCCCAGCAGATATCTAACAGTGATACGCCTTCACCACCACCTGGTTTG
TCAAAATCCAATCCAGTCATCCCCATCAGTTCATCCAATCACAGTGCACGGTCCCCTTTTGAAGGGGCAG
TAACAGAGTCACAGTCGTTATTCTCAGACAATTTTCGCCATCCCAACCCTATCCCAAGTGGGCTTCCTCC
TTTCCCCAGCTCCCCACAGACATCCAGTGACTGGCCTACAGCACCAGAACCACAGAGCCTCTTCACATCA
GAAACAATCCCAGTATCATCCTCTACAGACTGGCAAGCAGCTTTTGGCTTTGGTTCTTCTAAACAACCAG
AGGATGACTTGGGTTTTGATCCCTTCGATGTCACTCGAAAAGCCTTAGCAGACCTGATTGAGAAGGAACT
GTCCGTTCAAGACCAACCTTCCCTTTCGCCCACATCTCTTCAGAACTCCTCTTCACACACTACAACCGCC
AAAGGTCCAGGCTCTGGATTCCTGCATCCTGCTGCAGCTACAAATGCCAATTCTCTCAATAGTACCTTTT
CAGTCTTGCCCCAGAGGTTCCCTCAATTTCAGCAGCACCGAGCGGTTTATAATTCATTCAGTTTTCCAGG
CCAGGCAGCCCGCTATCCTTGGATGGCCTTTCCACGCAATAGCATCATGCACTTGAACCACACAGCAAAC
CCCACCTCAAATAGTAATTTCTTGGACTTGAATCTCCCGCCACAGCACAACACAGGTCTGGGAGGGATCC
CTGTAGCAGGGGAAGAAGAGGTGAAGGTTTCGACCATGCCACTGTCAACCTCTTCCCATTCATTACAACA
AGGACAGCAGCCTACAAGTCTCCACACTACTGTGGCCTAAGCGGCCGCCTAGAGGGCCCTATTCTATAGT
GTCACCTAAATGCTAGAGCTCGCTGATCAGCCTCGACTGTGCCTTCTAGTTGCCAGCCATCTGTTGTTTG
CCCCTCCCCCGTGCCTTCCTTGACCCTGGAAGGTGCCACTCCCACTGTCCTTTCCTAATAAAATGAGGAA
ATTGCATCGCATTGTCTGAGTAGGTGTCATTCTATTCTGGGGGGTGGGGTGGGGCAGGACAGCAAGGGGG
AGGATTGGGAAGACAATAGCAGGCATGCTGGGGATGCGGTGGGCTCTATGGCTTCTGAGGCGGAAAGAAC
CAGCTGGGGCTCTAGGGGGTATCCCC
[124 nt withheld, positions 2407-2530]
C
[91 nt withheld, positions 2532-2622]
A
[49 nt withheld, positions 2624-2672]
CCTTTGACGTTGGAGTCCACGTTCTTT
[37 nt withheld, positions 2700-2736]
ACCCTATCTCGGTCTATTCTTTTGATTTATAAGGGATTTTGCCGATTTCGGCCTATTGGTTAAAAAATGA
GCTGATTTAACAAAAATTTAACGCGAATTAATTCTGTGGAATGTGTGTCAGTTAGGGTGTGGAAAGTCCC
CAGGCTCCCCAGCAGGCAGAAGTATGCAAAGCATGCATCTCAATTAGTCAGCAACCAGGTGTGGAAAGTC
CCCAGGCTCCCCAGCAGGCAGAAGTATGCAAAGCATGCATCTCAATTAGTCAGCAACCATAGTCCCGCCC
CTAACTCCGCCCATCCCGCCCCTAACTCCGCCCAGTTCCGCCCATTCTCCGCCCCATGGCTGACTAATTT
TTTTTATTTATGCAGAGGCCGAGGCCGCCTCTGCCTCTGAGCTATTCCAGAAGTAGTGAGGAGGCTTTTT
TGGAGGCCTAGGCTTTTGCAAAAAGCTCCCGGGAGCTTGTATATCCATTTTCGGATCTGATCAAGAGACA
GGATGAGGATCGTTTCGCATGATTGAACAAGATGGATTGCACGCAGGTTCTCCGGCCGCTTGGGTGGAGA
GGCTATTCGGCTATGACTGGGCACAACAGACAATCGGCTGCTCTGATGCCGCCGTGTTCCGGCTGTCAGC
GCAGGGGCGCCCGGTTCTTTTTGTCAAGACCGACCTGTCCGGTGCCCTGAATGAACTGCAGGACGAGGCA
GCGCGGCTATCGTGGCTGGCCACGACGGGCGTTCCTTGCGCAGCTGTGCTCGACGTTGTCACTGAAGCGG
GAAGGGACTGGCTGCTATTGGGCGAAGTGCCGGGGCAGGATCTCCTGTCATCTCACCTTGCTCCTGCCGA
GAAAGTATCCATCATGGCTGATGCAATGCGGCGGCTGCATACGCTTGATCCGGCTACCTGCCCATTCGAC
CACCAAGCGAAACATCGCATCGAGCGAGCACGTACTCGGATGGAAGCCGGTCTTGTCGATCAGGATGATC
TGGACGAAGAGCATCAGGGGCTCGCGCCAGCCGAACTGTTCGCCAGGCTCAAGGCGCGCATGCCCGACGG
CGAGGATCTCGTCGTGACCCATGGCGATGCCTGCTTGCCGAATATCATGGTGGAAAATGGCCGCTTTTCT
GGATTCATCGACTGTGGCCGGCTGGGTGTGGCGGACCGCTATCAGGACATAGCGTTGGCTACCCGTGATA
TTGCTGAAGAGCTTGGCGGCGAATGGGCTGACCGCTTCCTCGTGCTTTACGGTATCGCCGCTCCCGATTC
GCAGCGCATCGCCTTCTATCGCCTTCTTGACGAGTTCTTCTGAGCGGGACTCTGGGGTTCGAAATGACCG
ACCAAGCGACGCCCAACCTGCCATCACGAGATTTCGATTCCACCGCCGCCTTCTATGAAAGGTTGGGCTT
CGGAATCGTTTTCCGGGACGCCGGCTGGATGATCCTCCAGCGCGGGGATCTCATGCTGGAGTTCTTCGCC
CACCCCAACTTGTTTATTGCAGCTTATAATGGTTACAAATAAAGCAATAGCATCACAAATTTCACAAATA
AAGCATTTTTTTCACTGCATTCTAGTTGTGGTTTGTCCAAACTCATCAATGTATCTTATCATGTCTGTAT
ACCGTCGACCTCTAGCTAGAGCTTGGCGTAATCATGGTCATAGCTGTTTCCTGTGTGAAATTGTTATCCG
CTCACAATTCCACACAACATACGAGCCGGAAGCATAAAGTGTAAAGCCTGGGGTGCCTAATGAGTGAGCT
AACTCACATTAATTGCGTTGCGCTCACTGCCCGCTTTCCAGTCGGGAAACCTGTCGTGCCAGCTGCATTA
ATGAATCGGCCAACGCGCGGGGAGAGGCGGTTTGCGTATTGGGCGCTCTTCCGCTTCCTCGCTCACTGAC
TCGCTGCGCTCGGTCGTTCGGCTGCGGCGAGCGGTATCAGCTCACTCAAAGGCGGTAATACGGTTATCCA
CAGAATCAGGGGATAACGCAGGAAAGAACATGTGAGCAAAAGGCCAGCAAAAGGCCAGGAACCGTAAAAA
GGCCGCGTTGCTGGCGTTTTTCCATAGGCTCCGCCCCCCTGACGAGCATCACAAAAATCGACGCTCAAGT
CAGAGGTGGCGAAACCCGACAGGACTATAAAGATACCAGGCGTTTCCCCCTGGAAGCTCCCTCGTGCGCT
CTCCTGTTCCGACCCTGCCGCTTACCGGATACCTGTCCGCCTTTCTCCCTTCGGGAAGCGTGGCGCTTTC
TCATAGCTCACGCTGTAGGTATCTCAGTTCGGTGTAGGTCGTTCGCTCCAAGCTGGGCTGTGTGCACGAA
CCCCCCGTTCAGCCCGACCGCTGCGCCTTATCCGGTAACTATCGTCTTGAGTCCAACCCGGTAAGACACG
ACTTATCGCCACTGGCAGCAGCCACTGGTAACAGGATTAGCAGAGCGAGGTATGTAGGCGGTGCTACAGA
GTTCTTGAAGTGGTGGCCTAACTACGGCTACACTAGAAGAACAGTATTTGGTATCTGCGCTCTGCTGAAG
CCAGTTACCTTCGGAAAAAGAGTTGGTAGCTCTTGATCCGGCAAACAAACCACCGCTGGTAGCGGTGGTT
TTTTTGTTTGCAAGCAGCAGATTACGCGCAGAAAAAAAGGATCTCAAGAAGATCCTTTGATCTTTTCTAC
GGGGTCTGACGCTCAGTGGAACGAAAACTCACGTTAAGGGATTTTGGTCATGAGATTATCAAAAAGGATC
TTCACCTAGATCCTTTTAAATTAAAAATGAAGTTTTAAATCAATCTAAAGTATATATGAGTAAACTTGGT
CTGACAGTTACCAATGCTTAATCAGTGAGGCACCTATCTCAGCGATCTGTCTATTTCGTTCATCCATAGT
TGCCTGACTCCCCGTCGTGTAGATAACTACGATACGGGAGGGCTTACCATCTGGCCCCAGTGCTGCAATG
ATACCGCGAGACCCACGCTCACCGGCTCCAGATTTATCAGCAATAAACCAGCCAGCCGGAAGGGCCGAGC
GCAGAAGTGGTCCTGCAACTTTATCCGCCTCCATCCAGTCTATTAATTGTTGCCGGGAAGCTAGAGTAAG
TAGTTCGCCAGTTAATAGTTTGCGCAACGTTGTTGCCATTGCTACAGGCATCGTGGTGTCACGCTCGTCG
TTTGGTATGGCTTCATTCAGCTCCGGTTCCCAACGATCAAGGCGAGTTACATGATCCCCCATGTTGTGCA
AAAAAGCGGTTAGCTCCTTCGGTCCTCCGATCGTTGTCAGAAGTAAGTTGGCCGCAGTGTTATCACTCAT
GGTTATGGCAGCACTGCATAATTCTCTTACTGTCATGCCATCCGTAAGATGCTTTTCTGTGACTGGTGAG
TACTCAACCAAGTCATTCTGAGAATAGTGTATGCGGCGACCGAGTTGCTCTTGCCCGGCGTCAATACGGG
ATAATACCGCGCCACATAGCAGAACTTTAAAAGTGCTCATCATTGGAAAACGTTCTTCGGGGCGAAAACT
CTCAAGGATCTTACCGCTGTTGAGATCCAGTTCGATGTAACCCACTCGTGCACCCAACTGATCTTCAGCA
TCTTTTACTTTCACCAGCGTTTCTGGGTGAGCAAAAACAGGAAGGCAAAATGCCGCAAAAAAGGGAATAA
GGGCGACACGGAAATGTTGAATACTCATACTCTTCCTTTTTCAATATTATTGAAGCATTTATCAGGGTTA
TTGTCTCATGAGCGGATACATATTTGAATGTATTTAGAAAAATAAACAAATAGGGGTTCCGCGCACATTT
CCCCGAAAAGTGCCACCTGACGTCGACGGATCGGGAGATCTCCCGATCCCCTATGGTGCACTCTCAGTAC
AATCTGCTCTGATGCCGCATAGTTAAGCCAGTATCTGCTCCCTGCTTGTGTGTTGGAGGTCGCTGAGTAG
TGCGCGAGCAAAATTTAAGCTACAACAAGGCAAGGCTTGACCGACAATTGCATGAAGAATCTGCTTAGGG
TTAGGCGTTTTGCGCTGCTTCGCGATGTACGGGCCAGATATACGCGTT
Features (pLannotate 1.2.2; 23 found; start..end, strand, type, name):
      1..380     +  enhancer       CMV enhancer: human cytomegalovirus immediate early enhancer
    381..584     +  promoter       CMV promoter: human cytomegalovirus (CMV) immediate early promoter
    580..613     +  LTR            5' LTR (truncated) (fragment): truncated 5' long terminal repeat (LTR) from HIV-1
    629..647     +  promoter       T7 promoter: promoter for bacteriophage T7 RNA polymerase
    670..1056    +  CDS            MS2: bacteriophage MS2 coat protein binds to a specific stem-loop structure in the viral RNA (Peabody, 1993)
   1099..1125    +  CDS            3xHA (fragment): three tandem HA epitope tags
   1165..2067    +  CDS            CNOT4 (fragment): CNOT4_HUMAN - Also known as NOT4. Experimental evidence at protein level: Swiss-Prot protein existence level 1. Has E3 ubiquitin ligase activity, promoting ubiquitination and degradation of target proteins (PubMed:11823428, PubMed:22159038, PubMed:26575292). Involved in activation of the JAK/STAT pathway (PubMed:11823428, PubMed:22159038). Catalyzes ubiquitination of methylated RBM15 (PubMed:26575292). Plays a role in quality control of translation of mitochondrial outer membrane-localized mRNA (PubMed:29861391). As part of the PINK1-regulated signaling, upon mitochondria damage, ubiquitinates
   2093..2111    -  promoter       SP6 promoter: promoter for bacteriophage SP6 RNA polymerase
   2137..2361    +  polyA_signal   bGH poly(A) signal: bovine growth hormone polyadenylation signal
   2365..2386    +  promoter       SV40 promoter (fragment): SV40 enhancer and early promoter
   2407..2835    +  rep_origin     f1 ori (sequence partly withheld): f1 bacteriophage origin of replication; arrow indicates direction of (+) strand synthesis
   2849..3178    +  promoter       SV40 promoter: SV40 enhancer and early promoter
   3245..4036    +  CDS            neo: KKA2_KLEPN - Also known as kan, nptII. Experimental evidence at protein level: Swiss-Prot protein existence level 1. Resistance to kanamycin, neomycin, paromomycin, ribostamycin, butirosin and gentamicin B. From Klebsiella pneumoniae.
   4060..4218    +  CDS            ble (fragment): BLE_KLEPN - Experimental evidence at protein level: Swiss-Prot protein existence level 1. Binding protein with a strong affinity to the bleomycin family of antibiotics. Binds to CL990; an antimitotic-antibiotic compound. From Klebsiella pneumoniae.
   4213..4334    +  polyA_signal   SV40 poly(A) signal: SV40 polyadenylation signal
   4407..4423    -  protein_bind   lac operator: The lac repressor binds to the lac operator to inhibit transcription in E. coli. This inhibition can be relieved by adding lactose or isopropyl-β-D-thiogalactopyranoside (IPTG). lac repressor encoded by lacI
   4431..4461    -  promoter       lac promoter: promoter for the E. coli lac operon
   4476..4497    -  protein_bind   CAP binding site: CAP binding activates transcription in the presence of cAMP. E. coli catabolite activator protein
   4510..4602    -  CDS            lacI (fragment): lac repressor; lacI; The lac repressor binds to the lac operator to inhibit transcription in E. coli. This inhibition can be relieved by adding lactose or isopropyl-β-D-thiogalactopyranoside (IPTG).
   4785..5373    -  rep_origin     ori: high-copy-number ColE1/pMB1/pBR322/pUC origin of replication
   5544..6404    -  CDS            AmpR: β-lactamase; bla; confers resistance to ampicillin, carbenicillin, and related antibiotics
   6405..6509    -  promoter       AmpR promoter: bla
   6568..6620    -  misc_feature   bom (fragment): basis of mobility region from pBR322
