[The description below was written by a language model from this plasmid's Addgene catalogue record and pLannotate feature annotations shown in this document.]
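Description:
pcDNA3.1-MS2-HA-HsNot4_275-575_AG is a mammalian expression plasmid of about 6.8 kb. The catalogue lists the backbone as unknown, but the name and the feature layout are consistent with a pcDNA3.1-type vector. It is maintained in E. coli through a high-copy ColE1/pUC-type origin and selected with ampicillin via the β-lactamase gene. An f1 origin is also present. A separate cassette places a neomycin/kanamycin phosphotransferase gene under the SV40 early promoter with an SV40 polyadenylation signal, which would permit G418 selection of stably transfected mammalian cells. Short annotated fragments (HIV-1 LTR, ble, lacI, bom) appear to be backbone remnants or partial matches rather than functional elements.

The expression cassette is driven by the human CMV immediate early enhancer and promoter and terminated by the bovine growth hormone polyadenylation signal. T7 and SP6 phage promoters flank the insert. The coding region begins with the bacteriophage MS2 coat protein, followed by an HA epitope (annotated as a fragment of a 3xHA tag, so probably a single copy), and then a fragment of human CNOT4 (NOT4) covering residues 275–575. Residue numbering follows UniProt isoform 1 according to the depositor. CNOT4 is an E3 ubiquitin ligase associated with the CCR4-NOT complex.

The MS2 coat protein binds a specific RNA stem-loop, so fusions of this kind are typically used to tether a protein fragment to a reporter mRNA carrying MS2 binding sites and to measure its effect on that transcript. The HA tag allows detection or immunoprecipitation. The record itself states only mammalian expression of this NOT4 fragment, in the context of a study of how NOT4 associates with CCR4-NOT through a CAF40-binding motif.
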