Addgene plasmid #148752: pcDNA3.1-MS2-HA-HsNot4_275-575_AG
Purpose: Mammalian Expression of HsNot4_275-575
Depositing lab: Elisa Izaurralde. Depositing organization: Max Planck Institute for Developmental Biology. Publication: A conserved CAF40-binding motif in metazoan NOT4 mediates association with the CCR4-NOT complex. Keskeny C, Raisch T, Sgromo A, Igreja C, Bhandari D, Weichenrieder O, Izaurralde E. Genes Dev. 2019 Feb 1;33(3-4):236-252. doi: 10.1101/gad.320952.118. Epub 2019 Jan 28. PubMed 30692204.
Backbone
  Vector backbone: Unknown
  Vector type: Mammalian Expression
Growth in bacteria
  Bacterial resistance: Ampicillin, 100 μg/mL
  Growth temperature: 37°C
  Growth strain: DH5alpha
  Copy number: High Copy
Gene/Insert
  Gene/Insert name: HsNot4_275-575
  Species: H. sapiens (human)
  Entrez Gene: CNOT4 (a.k.a. CLONE243, NOT4, NOT4H)
  Cloning method: Unknown
Terms and licenses: Academic/Nonprofit Terms; Industry Terms: Not Available to Industry
Depositor comments: sequence given by variant 4 NCBI: NM_001190848.1 or Uniprot.: isoform 1 O95628-1 Plasmids from this collection were made available to the research community and donated after the lab closed. Please note that the sequence provided by the depositing laboratory may be theoretical/predicted or based on Sanger sequencing results. There may be discrepancies between sequencing results obtained by Addgene and the depositor sequence. If an Addgene verified sequence is not available, please contact before placing your order to request that our lab fully sequence the plasmid.
How to cite: pcDNA3.1-MS2-HA-HsNot4_275-575_AG was a gift from Elisa Izaurralde (Addgene plasmid # 148752 ; http://n2t.net/addgene:148752 ; RRID:Addgene_148752)
